Addgene plasmid #69107: GST-TPX2(1-43)
Purpose: For bacterial expression of human TPX2(1-43aa) tagged with GST.
Depositing lab: Stephen Royle. Depositing organization: University of Warwick. Publication: The mesh is a network of microtubule connectors that stabilizes individual kinetochore fibers of the mitotic spindle. Nixon FM, Gutierrez-Caballero C, Hood FE, Booth DG, Prior IA, Royle SJ. Elife. 2015 Jun 19;4. doi: 10.7554/eLife.07635. PubMed 26090906.
Backbone
  Vector backbone: pGEX-6p-1
  Backbone size w/o insert (bp): 4981
  Total vector size (bp): 5128
  Vector type: Bacterial Expression
Growth in bacteria
  Bacterial resistance: Ampicillin, 100 μg/mL
  Growth temperature: 37°C
  Growth strain: DH5alpha
  Copy number: Unknown
Gene/Insert
  Gene/Insert name: Targeting Protein for Xklp2 (alt name: TPX2, microtubule-associated)
  Species: H. sapiens (human)
  Mutation: Amino acids 1-43 expressed.
  Entrez Gene: TPX2 (a.k.a. C20orf1, C20orf2, DIL-2, DIL2, FLS353, GD:C20orf1, HCA519, HCTP4, REPP86, p100)
  Tag / fusion protein: GST (N terminal on insert)
  Cloning method: Restriction Enzyme; 5′ cloning site XmaI (not destroyed); 3′ cloning site XhoI (not destroyed)
  Sequencing primers: 5′ -; 3′ -
Resource information
  A portion of this plasmid was derived from a plasmid made by: Insert amplified from IMAGE clone (ID unknown).
Terms and licenses: Academic/Nonprofit Terms; Industry Terms: Not Available to Industry
How to cite: GST-TPX2(1-43) was a gift from Stephen Royle (Addgene plasmid # 69107 ; http://n2t.net/addgene:69107 ; RRID:Addgene_69107)
