[The description below was written by a language model from this plasmid's Addgene catalogue record and pLannotate feature annotations shown in this document.]
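Description:
GST-TPX2(1-43) is a bacterial expression plasmid built on the pGEX-6P-1 backbone, with a total size of 5,128 bp, designed to produce the first 43 amino acids of human TPX2 (Targeting Protein for Xklp2, a microtubule-associated spindle assembly factor) as a fusion to glutathione S-transferase. The TPX2 fragment, amplified from an IMAGE clone, was inserted between the XmaI and XhoI sites of the polylinker, both of which remain intact. This places it downstream of the Schistosoma japonicum GST coding sequence, so that GST sits at the N terminus of the fusion. The plasmid replicates in E. coli from a ColE1/pMB1-type origin and is selected with ampicillin through the β-lactamase gene and its native promoter. The catalogue lists the copy number as unknown.

Expression of the fusion is driven by the tac promoter, a strong trp/lac hybrid, followed by a lac operator. The plasmid also carries lacI under the lacIq promoter, so the repressor is supplied in cis and transcription stays low until induced with IPTG. The feature table also shows backbone remnants: short rop and bom fragments, a yciV fragment, and a lac promoter/operator with a lacZα segment downstream of lacI. None of these is part of the expression cassette.

The GST moiety allows affinity capture of the fusion on glutathione resin. The annotation notes that TPX2 localizes and activates Aurora A kinase (AURKA). The record states the purpose only as bacterial expression of GST-tagged TPX2(1-43), deposited with a study of microtubule connectors in mitotic kinetochore fibers, and does not specify downstream applications.
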