Features (pLannotate 1.2.2; 17 found; start..end, strand, type, name):
      6..107     -  CDS            yciV (fragment): RNAAM_ECOLI - Also known as trpH From Escherichia coli (strain K12).
    183..211     +  promoter       tac promoter: strong E. coli promoter; hybrid between the trp and lac UV5 promoters
    219..235     +  protein_bind   lac operator: The lac repressor binds to the lac operator to inhibit transcription in E. coli. This inhibition can be relieved by adding lactose or isopropyl-β-D-thiogalactopyranoside (IPTG). lac repressor encoded by lacI
    258..911     +  CDS            GST26_SCHJA: Experimental evidence at protein level: Swiss-Prot protein existence level 1. GST isoenzymes appear to play a central role in the parasite detoxification system. Other functions are also suspected including a role in increasing the solubility of haematin in the parasite gut. From Schistosoma japonicum (Blood fluke).
    966..1097    +  CDS            TPX2 (fragment): TPX2_HUMAN - Also known as C20orf1, C20orf2, DIL2, HCA519. Experimental evidence at protein level: Swiss-Prot protein existence level 1. Spindle assembly factor required for normal assembly of mitotic spindles. Required for normal assembly of microtubules during apoptosis. Required for chromatin and/or kinetochore dependent microtubule nucleation. Mediates AURKA localization to spindle microtubules (PubMed:18663142, PubMed:19208764). Activates AURKA by promoting its autophosphorylation at 'Thr-288' and protects this residue against dephosphorylation (PubMed:18663142, PubMed:19208764). TPX2 is
   1145..1184    +  CDS            rop (fragment): Rop protein, which maintains plasmids at low copy number; rop
   1286..1326    +  misc_feature   bom (fragment): basis of mobility region from pBR322
   1431..1535    +  promoter       AmpR promoter: bla
   1536..2396    +  CDS            AmpR: β-lactamase; bla; confers resistance to ampicillin, carbenicillin, and related antibiotics
   2567..3155    +  rep_origin     ori: high-copy-number ColE1/pMB1/pBR322/pUC origin of replication
   3341..3392    -  misc_feature   bom (fragment): basis of mobility region from pBR322
   3399..3476    +  promoter       lacIq promoter: lacI (mutant); In the lacIq allele, a single base change in the promoter boosts expression of the lacI gene about 10-fold.
   3477..4559    +  CDS            lacI: lac repressor; lacI; The lac repressor binds to the lac operator to inhibit transcription in E. coli. This inhibition can be relieved by adding lactose or isopropyl-β-D-thiogalactopyranoside (IPTG).
   4572..4593    +  protein_bind   CAP binding site: CAP binding activates transcription in the presence of cAMP. E. coli catabolite activator protein
   4608..4638    +  promoter       lac promoter: promoter for the E. coli lac operon
   4646..4662    +  protein_bind   lac operator: The lac repressor binds to the lac operator to inhibit transcription in E. coli. This inhibition can be relieved by adding lactose or isopropyl-β-D-thiogalactopyranoside (IPTG). lac repressor encoded by lacI
   4682..4855    +  CDS            lacZα: LacZα fragment of β-galactosidase; lacZ fragment
>Addgene plasmid #69107 | GST-TPX2(1-43) | depositor full sequence | sequence record 122255 | GST-TPX2(1-43) sequence 5128 bps
ACGTTATCGACTGCACGGTGCACCAATGCTTCTGGCGTCAGGCAGCCATCGGAAGCTGTGGTATGGCTGT
GCAGGTCGTAAATCACTGCATAATTCGTGTCGCTCAAGGCGCACTCCCGTTCTGGATAATGTTTTTTGCG
CCGACATCATAACGGTTCTGGCAAATATTCTGAAATGAGCTGTTGACAATTAATCATCGGCTCGTATAAT
GTGTGGAATTGTGAGCGGATAACAATTTCACACAGGAAACAGTATTCATGTCCCCTATACTAGGTTATTG
GAAAATTAAGGGCCTTGTGCAACCCACTCGACTTCTTTTGGAATATCTTGAAGAAAAATATGAAGAGCAT
TTGTATGAGCGCGATGAAGGTGATAAATGGCGAAACAAAAAGTTTGAATTGGGTTTGGAGTTTCCCAATC
TTCCTTATTATATTGATGGTGATGTTAAATTAACACAGTCTATGGCCATCATACGTTATATAGCTGACAA
GCACAACATGTTGGGTGGTTGTCCAAAAGAGCGTGCAGAGATTTCAATGCTTGAAGGAGCGGTTTTGGAT
ATTAGATACGGTGTTTCGAGAATTGCATATAGTAAAGACTTTGAAACTCTCAAAGTTGATTTTCTTAGCA
AGCTACCTGAAATGCTGAAAATGTTCGAAGATCGTTTATGTCATAAAACATATTTAAATGGTGATCATGT
AACCCATCCTGACTTCATGTTGTATGACGCTCTTGATGTTGTTTTATACATGGACCCAATGTGCCTGGAT
GCGTTCCCAAAATTAGTTTGTTTTAAAAAACGTATTGAAGCTATCCCACAAATTGATAAGTACTTGAAAT
CCAGCAAGTATATAGCATGGCCTTTGCAGGGCTGGCAAGCCACGTTTGGTGGTGGCGACCATCCTCCAAA
ATCGGATCTGGAAGTTCTGTTCCAGGGGCCCCTGGGATCCCCGGAATTCCCGGGTATGTCACAAGTTAAA
AGCTCTTATTCCTATGATGCCCCCTCGGATTTCATCAATTTTTCATCCTTGGATGATGAAGGAGATACTC
AAAACATAGATTCATGGTTTGAGGAGAAGGCCAATTTGGAGAATCAGCATCAGCATCAGCATCTCGAGCG
GCCGCATCGTGACTGACTGACGATCTGCCTCGCGCGTTTCGGTGATGACGGTGAAAACCTCTGACACATG
CAGCTCCCGGAGACGGTCACAGCTTGTCTGTAAGCGGATGCCGGGAGCAGACAAGCCCGTCAGGGCGCGT
CAGCGGGTGTTGGCGGGTGTCGGGGCGCAGCCATGACCCAGTCACGTAGCGATAGCGGAGTGTATAATTC
TTGAAGACGAAAGGGCCTCGTGATACGCCTATTTTTATAGGTTAATGTCATGATAATAATGGTTTCTTAG
ACGTCAGGTGGCACTTTTCGGGGAAATGTGCGCGGAACCCCTATTTGTTTATTTTTCTAAATACATTCAA
ATATGTATCCGCTCATGAGACAATAACCCTGATAAATGCTTCAATAATATTGAAAAAGGAAGAGTATGAG
TATTCAACATTTCCGTGTCGCCCTTATTCCCTTTTTTGCGGCATTTTGCCTTCCTGTTTTTGCTCACCCA
GAAACGCTGGTGAAAGTAAAAGATGCTGAAGATCAGTTGGGTGCACGAGTGGGTTACATCGAACTGGATC
TCAACAGCGGTAAGATCCTTGAGAGTTTTCGCCCCGAAGAACGTTTTCCAATGATGAGCACTTTTAAAGT
TCTGCTATGTGGCGCGGTATTATCCCGTGTTGACGCCGGGCAAGAGCAACTCGGTCGCCGCATACACTAT
TCTCAGAATGACTTGGTTGAGTACTCACCAGTCACAGAAAAGCATCTTACGGATGGCATGACAGTAAGAG
AATTATGCAGTGCTGCCATAACCATGAGTGATAACACTGCGGCCAACTTACTTCTGACAACGATCGGAGG
ACCGAAGGAGCTAACCGCTTTTTTGCACAACATGGGGGATCATGTAACTCGCCTTGATCGTTGGGAACCG
GAGCTGAATGAAGCCATACCAAACGACGAGCGTGACACCACGATGCCTGCAGCAATGGCAACAACGTTGC
GCAAACTATTAACTGGCGAACTACTTACTCTAGCTTCCCGGCAACAATTAATAGACTGGATGGAGGCGGA
TAAAGTTGCAGGACCACTTCTGCGCTCGGCCCTTCCGGCTGGCTGGTTTATTGCTGATAAATCTGGAGCC
GGTGAGCGTGGGTCTCGCGGTATCATTGCAGCACTGGGGCCAGATGGTAAGCCCTCCCGTATCGTAGTTA
TCTACACGACGGGGAGTCAGGCAACTATGGATGAACGAAATAGACAGATCGCTGAGATAGGTGCCTCACT
GATTAAGCATTGGTAACTGTCAGACCAAGTTTACTCATATATACTTTAGATTGATTTAAAACTTCATTTT
TAATTTAAAAGGATCTAGGTGAAGATCCTTTTTGATAATCTCATGACCAAAATCCCTTAACGTGAGTTTT
CGTTCCACTGAGCGTCAGACCCCGTAGAAAAGATCAAAGGATCTTCTTGAGATCCTTTTTTTCTGCGCGT
AATCTGCTGCTTGCAAACAAAAAAACCACCGCTACCAGCGGTGGTTTGTTTGCCGGATCAAGAGCTACCA
ACTCTTTTTCCGAAGGTAACTGGCTTCAGCAGAGCGCAGATACCAAATACTGTCCTTCTAGTGTAGCCGT
AGTTAGGCCACCACTTCAAGAACTCTGTAGCACCGCCTACATACCTCGCTCTGCTAATCCTGTTACCAGT
GGCTGCTGCCAGTGGCGATAAGTCGTGTCTTACCGGGTTGGACTCAAGACGATAGTTACCGGATAAGGCG
CAGCGGTCGGGCTGAACGGGGGGTTCGTGCACACAGCCCAGCTTGGAGCGAACGACCTACACCGAACTGA
GATACCTACAGCGTGAGCTATGAGAAAGCGCCACGCTTCCCGAAGGGAGAAAGGCGGACAGGTATCCGGT
AAGCGGCAGGGTCGGAACAGGAGAGCGCACGAGGGAGCTTCCAGGGGGAAACGCCTGGTATCTTTATAGT
CCTGTCGGGTTTCGCCACCTCTGACTTGAGCGTCGATTTTTGTGATGCTCGTCAGGGGGGCGGAGCCTAT
GGAAAAACGCCAGCAACGCGGCCTTTTTACGGTTCCTGGCCTTTTGCTGGCCTTTTGCTCACATGTTCTT
TCCTGCGTTATCCCCTGATTCTGTGGATAACCGTATTACCGCCTTTGAGTGAGCTGATACCGCTCGCCGC
AGCCGAACGACCGAGCGCAGCGAGTCAGTGAGCGAGGAAGCGGAAGAGCGCCTGATGCGGTATTTTCTCC
TTACGCATCTGTGCGGTATTTCACACCGCATAAATTCCGACACCATCGAATGGTGCAAAACCTTTCGCGG
TATGGCATGATAGCGCCCGGAAGAGAGTCAATTCAGGGTGGTGAATGTGAAACCAGTAACGTTATACGAT
GTCGCAGAGTATGCCGGTGTCTCTTATCAGACCGTTTCCCGCGTGGTGAACCAGGCCAGCCACGTTTCTG
CGAAAACGCGGGAAAAAGTGGAAGCGGCGATGGCGGAGCTGAATTACATTCCCAACCGCGTGGCACAACA
ACTGGCGGGCAAACAGTCGTTGCTGATTGGCGTTGCCACCTCCAGTCTGGCCCTGCACGCGCCGTCGCAA
ATTGTCGCGGCGATTAAATCTCGCGCCGATCAACTGGGTGCCAGCGTGGTGGTGTCGATGGTAGAACGAA
GCGGCGTCGAAGCCTGTAAAGCGGCGGTGCACAATCTTCTCGCGCAACGCGTCAGTGGGCTGATCATTAA
CTATCCGCTGGATGACCAGGATGCCATTGCTGTGGAAGCTGCCTGCACTAATGTTCCGGCGTTATTTCTT
GATGTCTCTGACCAGACACCCATCAACAGTATTATTTTCTCCCATGAAGACGGTACGCGACTGGGCGTGG
AGCATCTGGTCGCATTGGGTCACCAGCAAATCGCGCTGTTAGCGGGCCCATTAAGTTCTGTCTCGGCGCG
TCTGCGTCTGGCTGGCTGGCATAAATATCTCACTCGCAATCAAATTCAGCCGATAGCGGAACGGGAAGGC
GACTGGAGTGCCATGTCCGGTTTTCAACAAACCATGCAAATGCTGAATGAGGGCATCGTTCCCACTGCGA
TGCTGGTTGCCAACGATCAGATGGCGCTGGGCGCAATGCGCGCCATTACCGAGTCCGGGCTGCGCGTTGG
TGCGGATATCTCGGTAGTGGGATACGACGATACCGAAGACAGCTCATGTTATATCCCGCCGTCAACCACC
ATCAAACAGGATTTTCGCCTGCTGGGGCAAACCAGCGTGGACCGCTTGCTGCAACTCTCTCAGGGCCAGG
CGGTGAAGGGCAATCAGCTGTTGCCCGTCTCACTGGTGAAAAGAAAAACCACCCTGGCGCCCAATACGCA
AACCGCCTCTCCCCGCGCGTTGGCCGATTCATTAATGCAGCTGGCACGACAGGTTTCCCGACTGGAAAGC
GGGCAGTGAGCGCAACGCAATTAATGTGAGTTAGCTCACTCATTAGGCACCCCAGGCTTTACACTTTATG
CTTCCGGCTCGTATGTTGTGTGGAATTGTGAGCGGATAACAATTTCACACAGGAAACAGCTATGACCATG
ATTACGGATTCACTGGCCGTCGTTTTACAACGTCGTGACTGGGAAAACCCTGGCGTTACCCAACTTAATC
GCCTTGCAGCACATCCCCCTTTCGCCAGCTGGCGTAATAGCGAAGAGGCCCGCACCGATCGCCCTTCCCA
ACAGTTGCGCAGCCTGAATGGCGAATGGCGCTTTGCCTGGTTTCCGGCACCAGAAGCGGTGCCGGAAAGC
TGGCTGGAGTGCGATCTTCCTGAGGCCGATACTGTCGTCGTCCCCTCAAACTGGCAGATGCACGGTTACG
ATGCGCCCATCTACACCAACGTAACCTATCCCATTACGGTCAATCCGCCGTTTGTTCCCACGGAGAATCC
GACGGGTTGTTACTCGCTCACATTTAATGTTGATGAAAGCTGGCTACAGGAAGGCCAGACGCGAATTATT
TTTGATGGCGTTGGAATT
