>Addgene plasmid #69107 | GST-TPX2(1-43) | addgene partial sequence | sequence record 124403 | pGEX5 5'-GGGCTGGCAAGCCACGTTTGGTG-3'
TTCTGTTCCAGGGGCCCCTGGGATCCCCGGAATTCCCGGGTATGTCACAAGTTAAAAGCTCTTATTCCTA
TGATGCCCCCTCGGATTTCATCAATTTTTCATCCTTGGATGATGAAGGAGATACTCAAAACATAGATTCA
TGGTTTGAGGAGAAGGCCAATTTGGAGAATCAGCATCAGCATCAGCATCTCGAGCGGCCGCATCGTGACT
GACTGACGATCTGCCTCGCGCGTTTCGGTGATGACGGTGAAAACCTCTGACACATGCAGCTCCCGGAGAC
GGTCACAGCTTGTCTGTAAGCGGATGCCGGGAGCAGACAAGCCCGTCAGGGCGCGTCAGCGGGTGTTGGC
GGGTGTCGGGGCGCAGCCATGACCCAGTCACGTAGCGATAGCGGAGTGTATAATTCTTGAAGACGAAAGG
GCCTCGTGATACGCCTATTTTTATAGGTTAATGTCATGATAATAATGGTTTCTTAGACGTCAGGTGGCAC
TTTTCGGGGAAATGTGCGCGGAACCCCTATTTGTTTATTTTTCTAAATACATTCAAATATGTATCCGCTC
ATGAGACAATAACCCTGATAAATGCTTCAATAATATTGAAAAAGGAAGAGTATGAGTATTCAACATTTCC
GTGTCGCCCTTATTCCCTTTTTTGCGGCATTTTGCCTTCCTGTTTTTGCTCACCCAGAAACGCTGGTGAA
AGTAAAAGATGCTGAA
